>Addgene plasmid #139086 | pCC_01 - hU6-BsmBI-sgRNA(E+F)-barcode-EFS-Cas9-NLS-2A-Puro-WPRE | addgene full sequence | sequence record 273882 | Addgene NGS Result
GTCGACGGATCGGGAGATCTCCCGATCCCCTATGGTGCACTCTCAGTACAATCTGCTCTGATGCCGCATA
GTTAAGCCAGTATCTGCTCCCTGCTTGTGTGTTGGAGGTCGCTGAGTAGTGCGCGAGCAAAATTTAAGCT
ACAACAAGGCAAGGCTTGACCGACAATTGCATGAAGAATCTGCTTAGGGTTAGGCGTTTTGCGCTGCTTC
GCGATGTACGGGCCAGATATACGCGTTGACATTGATTATTGACTAGTTATTAATAGTAATCAATTACGGG
GTCATTAGTTCATAGCCCATATATGGAGTTCCGCGTTACATAACTTACGGTAAATGGCCCGCCTGGCTGA
CCGCCCAACGACCCCCGCCCATTGACGTCAATAATGACGTATGTTCCCATAGTAACGCCAATAGGGACTT
TCCATTGACGTCAATGGGTGGAGTATTTACGGTAAACTGCCCACTTGGCAGTACATCAAGTGTATCATAT
GCCAAGTACGCCCCCTATTGACGTCAATGACGGTAAATGGCCCGCCTGGCATTATGCCCAGTACATGACC
TTATGGGACTTTCCTACTTGGCAGTACATCTACGTATTAGTCATCGCTATTACCATGGTGATGCGGTTTT
GGCAGTACATCAATGGGCGTGGATAGCGGTTTGACTCACGGGGATTTCCAAGTCTCCACCCCATTGACGT
CAATGGGAGTTTGTTTTGGCACCAAAATCAACGGGACTTTCCAAAATGTCGTAACAACTCCGCCCCATTG
ACGCAAATGGGCGGTAGGCGTGTACGGTGGGAGGTCTATATAAGCAGCGCGTTTTGCCTGTACTGGGTCT
CTCTGGTTAGACCAGATCTGAGCCTGGGAGCTCTCTGGCTAACTAGGGAACCCACTGCTTAAGCCTCAAT
AAAGCTTGCCTTGAGTGCTTCAAGTAGTGTGTGCCCGTCTGTTGTGTGACTCTGGTAACTAGAGATCCCT
CAGACCCTTTTAGTCAGTGTGGAAAATCTCTAGCAGTGGCGCCCGAACAGGGACTTGAAAGCGAAAGGGA
AACCAGAGGAGCTCTCTCGACGCAGGACTCGGCTTGCTGAAGCGCGCACGGCAAGAGGCGAGGGGCGGCG
ACTGGTGAGTACGCCAAAAATTTTGACTAGCGGAGGCTAGAAGGAGAGAGATGGGTGCGAGAGCGTCAGT
ATTAAGCGGGGGAGAATTAGATCGCGATGGGAAAAAATTCGGTTAAGGCCAGGGGGAAAGAAAAAATATA
AATTAAAACATATAGTATGGGCAAGCAGGGAGCTAGAACGATTCGCAGTTAATCCTGGCCTGTTAGAAAC
ATCAGAAGGCTGTAGACAAATACTGGGACAGCTACAACCATCCCTTCAGACAGGATCAGAAGAACTTAGA
TCATTATATAATACAGTAGCAACCCTCTATTGTGTGCATCAAAGGATAGAGATAAAAGACACCAAGGAAG
CTTTAGACAAGATAGAGGAAGAGCAAAACAAAAGTAAGACCACCGCACAGCAAGCGGCCGCTGATCTTCA
GACCTGGAGGAGGAGATATGAGGGACAATTGGAGAAGTGAATTATATAAATATAAAGTAGTAAAAATTGA
ACCATTAGGAGTAGCACCCACCAAGGCAAAGAGAAGAGTGGTGCAGAGAGAAAAAAGAGCAGTGGGAATA
GGAGCTTTGTTCCTTGGGTTCTTGGGAGCAGCAGGAAGCACTATGGGCGCAGCGTCAATGACGCTGACGG
TACAGGCCAGACAATTATTGTCTGGTATAGTGCAGCAGCAGAACAATTTGCTGAGGGCTATTGAGGCGCA
ACAGCATCTGTTGCAACTCACAGTCTGGGGCATCAAGCAGCTCCAGGCAAGAATCCTGGCTGTGGAAAGA
TACCTAAAGGATCAACAGCTCCTGGGGATTTGGGGTTGCTCTGGAAAACTCATTTGCACCACTGCTGTGC
CTTGGAATGCTAGTTGGAGTAATAAATCTCTGGAACAGATTTGGAATCACACGACCTGGATGGAGTGGGA
CAGAGAAATTAACAATTACACAAGCTTAATACACTCCTTAATTGAAGAATCGCAAAACCAGCAAGAAAAG
AATGAACAAGAATTATTGGAATTAGATAAATGGGCAAGTTTGTGGAATTGGTTTAACATAACAAATTGGC
TGTGGTATATAAAATTATTCATAATGATAGTAGGAGGCTTGGTAGGTTTAAGAATAGTTTTTGCTGTACT
TTCTATAGTGAATAGAGTTAGGCAGGGATATTCACCATTATCGTTTCAGACCCACCTCCCAACCCCGAGG
GGACCCGACAGGCCCGAAGGAATAGAAGAAGAAGGTGGAGAGAGAGACAGAGACAGATCCATTCGATTAG
TGAACGGATCGGCACTGCGTGCGCCAATTCTGCAGACAAATGGCAGTATTCATCCACAATTTTAAAAGAA
AAGGGGGGATTGGGGGGTACAGTGCAGGGGAAAGAATAGTAGACATAATAGCAACAGACATACAAACTAA
AGAATTACAAAAACAAATTACAAAAATTCAAAATTTTCGGGTTTATTACAGGGACAGCAGAGATCCAGTT
TGGTTAATTAAGGTACCGAGGGCCTATTTCCCATGATTCCTTCATATTTGCATATACGATACAAGGCTGT
TAGAGAGATAATTAGAATTAATTTGACTGTAAACACAAAGATATTAGTACAAAATACGTGACGTAGAAAG
TAATAATTTCTTGGGTAGTTTGCAGTTTTAAAATTATGTTTTAAAATGGACTATCATATGCTTACCGTAA
CTTGAAAGTATTTCGATTTCTTGGCTTTATATATCTTGTGGAAAGGACGAAACACCGGAGACGGACGTCT
CTGTTTAAGAGCTATGCTGGAAACAGCATAGCAAGTTTAAATAAGGCTAGTCCGTTATCAACTTGAAAAA
GTGGCACCGAGTCGGTGCTTTTTTTGAATTCTAATGGGCTAGCTAGGTCTTGAAAGGAGTGGGAATTGGC
TCCGGTGCCCGTCAGTGGGCAGAGCGCACATCGCCCACAGTCCCCGAGAAGTTGGGGGGAGGGGTCGGCA
ATTGATCCGGTGCCTAGAGAAGGTGGCGCGGGGTAAACTGGGAAAGTGATGTCGTGTACTGGCTCCGCCT
TTTTCCCGAGGGTGGGGGAGAACCGTATATAAGTGCAGTAGTCGCCGTGAACGTTCTTTTTCGCAACGGG
TTTGCCGCCAGAACACAGGACCGGTTCTAGAGCGCTGCCACCATGGACAAGAAGTACAGCATCGGCCTGG
ACATCGGCACCAACTCTGTGGGCTGGGCCGTGATCACCGACGAGTACAAGGTGCCCAGCAAGAAATTCAA
GGTGCTGGGCAACACCGACCGGCACAGCATCAAGAAGAACCTGATCGGAGCCCTGCTGTTCGACAGCGGC
GAAACAGCCGAGGCCACCCGGCTGAAGAGAACCGCCAGAAGAAGATACACCAGACGGAAGAACCGGATCT
GCTATCTGCAAGAGATCTTCAGCAACGAGATGGCCAAGGTGGACGACAGCTTCTTCCACAGACTGGAAGA
GTCCTTCCTGGTGGAAGAGGATAAGAAGCACGAGCGGCACCCCATCTTCGGCAACATCGTGGACGAGGTG
GCCTACCACGAGAAGTACCCCACCATCTACCACCTGAGAAAGAAACTGGTGGACAGCACCGACAAGGCCG
ACCTGCGGCTGATCTATCTGGCCCTGGCCCACATGATCAAGTTCCGGGGCCACTTCCTGATCGAGGGCGA
CCTGAACCCCGACAACAGCGACGTGGACAAGCTGTTCATCCAGCTGGTGCAGACCTACAACCAGCTGTTC
GAGGAAAACCCCATCAACGCCAGCGGCGTGGACGCCAAGGCCATCCTGTCTGCCAGACTGAGCAAGAGCA
GACGGCTGGAAAATCTGATCGCCCAGCTGCCCGGCGAGAAGAAGAATGGCCTGTTCGGAAACCTGATTGC
CCTGAGCCTGGGCCTGACCCCCAACTTCAAGAGCAACTTCGACCTGGCCGAGGATGCCAAACTGCAGCTG
AGCAAGGACACCTACGACGACGACCTGGACAACCTGCTGGCCCAGATCGGCGACCAGTACGCCGACCTGT
TTCTGGCCGCCAAGAACCTGTCCGACGCCATCCTGCTGAGCGACATCCTGAGAGTGAACACCGAGATCAC
CAAGGCCCCCCTGAGCGCCTCTATGATCAAGAGATACGACGAGCACCACCAGGACCTGACCCTGCTGAAA
GCTCTCGTGCGGCAGCAGCTGCCTGAGAAGTACAAAGAGATTTTCTTCGACCAGAGCAAGAACGGCTACG
CCGGCTACATTGACGGCGGAGCCAGCCAGGAAGAGTTCTACAAGTTCATCAAGCCCATCCTGGAAAAGAT
GGACGGCACCGAGGAACTGCTCGTGAAGCTGAACAGAGAGGACCTGCTGCGGAAGCAGCGGACCTTCGAC
AACGGCAGCATCCCCCACCAGATCCACCTGGGAGAGCTGCACGCCATTCTGCGGCGGCAGGAAGATTTTT
ACCCATTCCTGAAGGACAACCGGGAAAAGATCGAGAAGATCCTGACCTTCCGCATCCCCTACTACGTGGG
CCCTCTGGCCAGGGGAAACAGCAGATTCGCCTGGATGACCAGAAAGAGCGAGGAAACCATCACCCCCTGG
AACTTCGAGGAAGTGGTGGACAAGGGCGCTTCCGCCCAGAGCTTCATCGAGCGGATGACCAACTTCGATA
AGAACCTGCCCAACGAGAAGGTGCTGCCCAAGCACAGCCTGCTGTACGAGTACTTCACCGTGTATAACGA
GCTGACCAAAGTGAAATACGTGACCGAGGGAATGAGAAAGCCCGCCTTCCTGAGCGGCGAGCAGAAAAAG
GCCATCGTGGACCTGCTGTTCAAGACCAACCGGAAAGTGACCGTGAAGCAGCTGAAAGAGGACTACTTCA
AGAAAATCGAGTGCTTCGACTCCGTGGAAATCTCCGGCGTGGAAGATCGGTTCAACGCCTCCCTGGGCAC
ATACCACGATCTGCTGAAAATTATCAAGGACAAGGACTTCCTGGACAATGAGGAAAACGAGGACATTCTG
GAAGATATCGTGCTGACCCTGACACTGTTTGAGGACAGAGAGATGATCGAGGAACGGCTGAAAACCTATG
CCCACCTGTTCGACGACAAAGTGATGAAGCAGCTGAAGCGGCGGAGATACACCGGCTGGGGCAGGCTGAG
CCGGAAGCTGATCAACGGCATCCGGGACAAGCAGTCCGGCAAGACAATCCTGGATTTCCTGAAGTCCGAC
GGCTTCGCCAACAGAAACTTCATGCAGCTGATCCACGACGACAGCCTGACCTTTAAAGAGGACATCCAGA
AAGCCCAGGTGTCCGGCCAGGGCGATAGCCTGCACGAGCACATTGCCAATCTGGCCGGCAGCCCCGCCAT
TAAGAAGGGCATCCTGCAGACAGTGAAGGTGGTGGACGAGCTCGTGAAAGTGATGGGCCGGCACAAGCCC
GAGAACATCGTGATCGAAATGGCCAGAGAGAACCAGACCACCCAGAAGGGACAGAAGAACAGCCGCGAGA
GAATGAAGCGGATCGAAGAGGGCATCAAAGAGCTGGGCAGCCAGATCCTGAAAGAACACCCCGTGGAAAA
CACCCAGCTGCAGAACGAGAAGCTGTACCTGTACTACCTGCAGAATGGGCGGGATATGTACGTGGACCAG
GAACTGGACATCAACCGGCTGTCCGACTACGATGTGGACCATATCGTGCCTCAGAGCTTTCTGAAGGACG
ACTCCATCGACAACAAGGTGCTGACCAGAAGCGACAAGAACCGGGGCAAGAGCGACAACGTGCCCTCCGA
AGAGGTCGTGAAGAAGATGAAGAACTACTGGCGGCAGCTGCTGAACGCCAAGCTGATTACCCAGAGAAAG
TTCGACAATCTGACCAAGGCCGAGAGAGGCGGCCTGAGCGAACTGGATAAGGCCGGCTTCATCAAGAGAC
AGCTGGTGGAAACCCGGCAGATCACAAAGCACGTGGCACAGATCCTGGACTCCCGGATGAACACTAAGTA
CGACGAGAATGACAAGCTGATCCGGGAAGTGAAAGTGATCACCCTGAAGTCCAAGCTGGTGTCCGATTTC
CGGAAGGATTTCCAGTTTTACAAAGTGCGCGAGATCAACAACTACCACCACGCCCACGACGCCTACCTGA
ACGCCGTCGTGGGAACCGCCCTGATCAAAAAGTACCCTAAGCTGGAAAGCGAGTTCGTGTACGGCGACTA
CAAGGTGTACGACGTGCGGAAGATGATCGCCAAGAGCGAGCAGGAAATCGGCAAGGCTACCGCCAAGTAC
TTCTTCTACAGCAACATCATGAACTTTTTCAAGACCGAGATTACCCTGGCCAACGGCGAGATCCGGAAGC
GGCCTCTGATCGAGACAAACGGCGAAACCGGGGAGATCGTGTGGGATAAGGGCCGGGATTTTGCCACCGT
GCGGAAAGTGCTGAGCATGCCCCAAGTGAATATCGTGAAAAAGACCGAGGTGCAGACAGGCGGCTTCAGC
AAAGAGTCTATCCTGCCCAAGAGGAACAGCGATAAGCTGATCGCCAGAAAGAAGGACTGGGACCCTAAGA
AGTACGGCGGCTTCGACAGCCCCACCGTGGCCTATTCTGTGCTGGTGGTGGCCAAAGTGGAAAAGGGCAA
GTCCAAGAAACTGAAGAGTGTGAAAGAGCTGCTGGGGATCACCATCATGGAAAGAAGCAGCTTCGAGAAG
AATCCCATCGACTTTCTGGAAGCCAAGGGCTACAAAGAAGTGAAAAAGGACCTGATCATCAAGCTGCCTA
AGTACTCCCTGTTCGAGCTGGAAAACGGCCGGAAGAGAATGCTGGCCTCTGCCGGCGAACTGCAGAAGGG
AAACGAACTGGCCCTGCCCTCCAAATATGTGAACTTCCTGTACCTGGCCAGCCACTATGAGAAGCTGAAG
GGCTCCCCCGAGGATAATGAGCAGAAACAGCTGTTTGTGGAACAGCACAAGCACTACCTGGACGAGATCA
TCGAGCAGATCAGCGAGTTCTCCAAGAGAGTGATCCTGGCCGACGCTAATCTGGACAAAGTGCTGTCCGC
CTACAACAAGCACCGGGATAAGCCCATCAGAGAGCAGGCCGAGAATATCATCCACCTGTTTACCCTGACC
AATCTGGGAGCCCCTGCCGCCTTCAAGTACTTTGACACCACCATCGACCGGAAGAGGTACACCAGCACCA
AAGAGGTGCTGGACGCCACCCTGATCCACCAGAGCATCACCGGCCTGTACGAGACACGGATCGACCTGTC
TCAGCTGGGAGGCGACAAGCGACCTGCCGCCACAAAGAAGGCTGGACAGGCTAAGAAGAAGAAAGATTAC
AAAGACGATGACGATAAGGGATCCGGCGCAACAAACTTCTCTCTGCTGAAACAAGCCGGAGATGTCGAAG
AGAATCCTGGACCGACCGAGTACAAGCCCACGGTGCGCCTCGCCACCCGCGACGACGTCCCCAGGGCCGT
ACGCACCCTCGCCGCCGCGTTCGCCGACTACCCCGCCACGCGCCACACCGTCGATCCGGACCGCCACATC
GAGCGGGTCACCGAGCTGCAAGAACTCTTCCTCACGCGCGTCGGGCTCGACATCGGCAAGGTGTGGGTCG
CGGACGACGGCGCCGCGGTGGCGGTCTGGACCACGCCGGAGAGCGTCGAAGCGGGGGCGGTGTTCGCCGA
GATCGGCCCGCGCATGGCCGAGTTGAGCGGTTCCCGGCTGGCCGCGCAGCAACAGATGGAAGGCCTCCTG
GCGCCGCACCGGCCCAAGGAGCCCGCGTGGTTCCTGGCCACCGTCGGAGTCTCGCCCGACCACCAGGGCA
AGGGTCTGGGCAGCGCCGTCGTGCTCCCCGGAGTGGAGGCGGCCGAGCGCGCCGGGGTGCCCGCCTTCCT
GGAGACCTCCGCGCCCCGCAACCTCCCCTTCTACGAGCGGCTCGGCTTCACCGTCACCGCCGACGTCGAG
GTGCCCGAAGGACCGCGCACCTGGTGCATGACCCGCAAGCCCGGTGCCTGAACGCGTTAAGTCGACAATC
AACCTCTGGATTACAAAATTTGTGAAAGATTGACTGGTATTCTTAACTATGTTGCTCCTTTTACGCTATG
TGGATACGCTGCTTTAATGCCTTTGTATCATGCTATTGCTTCCCGTATGGCTTTCATTTTCTCCTCCTTG
TATAAATCCTGGTTGCTGTCTCTTTATGAGGAGTTGTGGCCCGTTGTCAGGCAACGTGGCGTGGTGTGCA
CTGTGTTTGCTGACGCAACCCCCACTGGTTGGGGCATTGCCACCACCTGTCAGCTCCTTTCCGGGACTTT
CGCTTTCCCCCTCCCTATTGCCACGGCGGAACTCATCGCCGCCTGCCTTGCCCGCTGCTGGACAGGGGCT
CGGCTGTTGGGCACTGACAATTCCGTGGTGTTGTCGGGGAAATCATCGTCCTTTCCTTGGCTGCTCGCCT
GTGTTGCCACCTGGATTCTGCGCGGGACGTCCTTCTGCTACGTCCCTTCGGCCCTCAATCCAGCGGACCT
TCCTTCCCGCGGCCTGCTGCCGGCTCTGCGGCCTCTTCCGCGTCTTCGCCTTCGCCCTCAGACGAGTCGG
ATCTCCCTTTGGGCCGCCTCCCCGCGTCGACTTTAAGACCAATGACTTACAAGGCAGCTGTAGATCTTAG
CCACTTTTTAAAAGAAAAGGGGGGACTGGAAGGGCTAATTCACTCCCAACGAAGACAAGATCTGCTTTTT
GCTTGTACTGGGTCTCTCTGGTTAGACCAGATCTGAGCCTGGGAGCTCTCTGGCTAACTAGGGAACCCAC
TGCTTAAGCCTCAATAAAGCTTGCCTTGAGTGCTTCAAGTAGTGTGTGCCCGTCTGTTGTGTGACTCTGG
TAACTAGAGATCCCTCAGACCCTTTTAGTCAGTGTGGAAAATCTCTAGCAGGGCCCGTTTAAACCCGCTG
ATCAGCCTCGACTGTGCCTTCTAGTTGCCAGCCATCTGTTGTTTGCCCCTCCCCCGTGCCTTCCTTGACC
CTGGAAGGTGCCACTCCCACTGTCCTTTCCTAATAAAATGAGGAAATTGCATCGCATTGTCTGAGTAGGT
GTCATTCTATTCTGGGGGGTGGGGTGGGGCAGGACAGCAAGGGGGAGGATTGGGAAGACAATAGCAGGCA
TGCTGGGGATGCGGTGGGCTCTATGGCTTCTGAGGCGGAAAGAACCAGCTGGGGCTCTAGGGGGTATCCC
C
[124 nt withheld, positions 9312-9435]
C
[91 nt withheld, positions 9437-9527]
A
[49 nt withheld, positions 9529-9577]
CCTTTGACGTTGGAGTCCACGTTCTTT
[37 nt withheld, positions 9605-9641]
ACCCTATCTCGGTCTATTCTTTTGATTTATAAGGGATTTTGCCGATTTCGGCCTATTGGTTAAAAAATGA
GCTGATTTAACAAAAATTTAACGCGAATTAATTCTGTGGAATGTGTGTCAGTTAGGGTGTGGAAAGTCCC
CAGGCTCCCCAGCAGGCAGAAGTATGCAAAGCATGCATCTCAATTAGTCAGCAACCAGGTGTGGAAAGTC
CCCAGGCTCCCCAGCAGGCAGAAGTATGCAAAGCATGCATCTCAATTAGTCAGCAACCATAGTCCCGCCC
CTAACTCCGCCCATCCCGCCCCTAACTCCGCCCAGTTCCGCCCATTCTCCGCCCCATGGCTGACTAATTT
TTTTTATTTATGCAGAGGCCGAGGCCGCCTCTGCCTCTGAGCTATTCCAGAAGTAGTGAGGAGGCTTTTT
TGGAGGCCTAGGCTTTTGCAAAAAGCTCCCGGGAGCTTGTATATCCATTTTCGGATCTGATCAGCACGTG
TTGACAATTAATCATCGGCATAGTATATCGGCATAGTATAATACGACAAGGTGAGGAACTAAACCATGGC
CAAGTTGACCAGTGCCGTTCCGGTGCTCACCGCGCGCGACGTCGCCGGAGCGGTCGAGTTCTGGACCGAC
CGGCTCGGGTTCTCCCGGGACTTCGTGGAGGACGACTTCGCCGGTGTGGTCCGGGACGACGTGACCCTGT
TCATCAGCGCGGTCCAGGACCAGGTGGTGCCGGACAACACCCTGGCCTGGGTGTGGGTGCGCGGCCTGGA
CGAGCTGTACGCCGAGTGGTCGGAGGTCGTGTCCACGAACTTCCGGGACGCCTCCGGGCCGGCCATGACC
GAGATCGGCGAGCAGCCGTGGGGGCGGGAGTTCGCCCTGCGCGACCCGGCCGGCAACTGCGTGCACTTCG
TGGCCGAGGAGCAGGACTGACACGTGCTACGAGATTTCGATTCCACCGCCGCCTTCTATGAAAGGTTGGG
CTTCGGAATCGTTTTCCGGGACGCCGGCTGGATGATCCTCCAGCGCGGGGATCTCATGCTGGAGTTCTTC
GCCCACCCCAACTTGTTTATTGCAGCTTATAATGGTTACAAATAAAGCAATAGCATCACAAATTTCACAA
ATAAAGCATTTTTTTCACTGCATTCTAGTTGTGGTTTGTCCAAACTCATCAATGTATCTTATCATGTCTG
TATACCGTCGACCTCTAGCTAGAGCTTGGCGTAATCATGGTCATAGCTGTTTCCTGTGTGAAATTGTTAT
CCGCTCACAATTCCACACAACATACGAGCCGGAAGCATAAAGTGTAAAGCCTGGGGTGCCTAATGAGTGA
GCTAACTCACATTAATTGCGTTGCGCTCACTGCCCGCTTTCCAGTCGGGAAACCTGTCGTGCCAGCTGCA
TTAATGAATCGGCCAACGCGCGGGGAGAGGCGGTTTGCGTATTGGGCGCTCTTCCGCTTCCTCGCTCACT
GACTCGCTGCGCTCGGTCGTTCGGCTGCGGCGAGCGGTATCAGCTCACTCAAAGGCGGTAATACGGTTAT
CCACAGAATCAGGGGATAACGCAGGAAAGAACATGTGAGCAAAAGGCCAGCAAAAGGCCAGGAACCGTAA
AAAGGCCGCGTTGCTGGCGTTTTTCCATAGGCTCCGCCCCCCTGACGAGCATCACAAAAATCGACGCTCA
AGTCAGAGGTGGCGAAACCCGACAGGACTATAAAGATACCAGGCGTTTCCCCCTGGAAGCTCCCTCGTGC
GCTCTCCTGTTCCGACCCTGCCGCTTACCGGATACCTGTCCGCCTTTCTCCCTTCGGGAAGCGTGGCGCT
TTCTCATAGCTCACGCTGTAGGTATCTCAGTTCGGTGTAGGTCGTTCGCTCCAAGCTGGGCTGTGTGCAC
GAACCCCCCGTTCAGCCCGACCGCTGCGCCTTATCCGGTAACTATCGTCTTGAGTCCAACCCGGTAAGAC
ACGACTTATCGCCACTGGCAGCAGCCACTGGTAACAGGATTAGCAGAGCGAGGTATGTAGGCGGTGCTAC
AGAGTTCTTGAAGTGGTGGCCTAACTACGGCTACACTAGAAGAACAGTATTTGGTATCTGCGCTCTGCTG
AAGCCAGTTACCTTCGGAAAAAGAGTTGGTAGCTCTTGATCCGGCAAACAAACCACCGCTGGTAGCGGTG
GTTTTTTTGTTTGCAAGCAGCAGATTACGCGCAGAAAAAAAGGATCTCAAGAAGATCCTTTGATCTTTTC
TACGGGGTCTGACGCTCAGTGGAACGAAAACTCACGTTAAGGGATTTTGGTCATGAGATTATCAAAAAGG
ATCTTCACCTAGATCCTTTTAAATTAAAAATGAAGTTTTAAATCAATCTAAAGTATATATGAGTAAACTT
GGTCTGACAGTTACCAATGCTTAATCAGTGAGGCACCTATCTCAGCGATCTGTCTATTTCGTTCATCCAT
AGTTGCCTGACTCCCCGTCGTGTAGATAACTACGATACGGGAGGGCTTACCATCTGGCCCCAGTGCTGCA
ATGATACCGCGAGACCCACGCTCACCGGCTCCAGATTTATCAGCAATAAACCAGCCAGCCGGAAGGGCCG
AGCGCAGAAGTGGTCCTGCAACTTTATCCGCCTCCATCCAGTCTATTAATTGTTGCCGGGAAGCTAGAGT
AAGTAGTTCGCCAGTTAATAGTTTGCGCAACGTTGTTGCCATTGCTACAGGCATCGTGGTGTCACGCTCG
TCGTTTGGTATGGCTTCATTCAGCTCCGGTTCCCAACGATCAAGGCGAGTTACATGATCCCCCATGTTGT
GCAAAAAAGCGGTTAGCTCCTTCGGTCCTCCGATCGTTGTCAGAAGTAAGTTGGCCGCAGTGTTATCACT
CATGGTTATGGCAGCACTGCATAATTCTCTTACTGTCATGCCATCCGTAAGATGCTTTTCTGTGACTGGT
GAGTACTCAACCAAGTCATTCTGAGAATAGTGTATGCGGCGACCGAGTTGCTCTTGCCCGGCGTCAATAC
GGGATAATACCGCGCCACATAGCAGAACTTTAAAAGTGCTCATCATTGGAAAACGTTCTTCGGGGCGAAA
ACTCTCAAGGATCTTACCGCTGTTGAGATCCAGTTCGATGTAACCCACTCGTGCACCCAACTGATCTTCA
GCATCTTTTACTTTCACCAGCGTTTCTGGGTGAGCAAAAACAGGAAGGCAAAATGCCGCAAAAAAGGGAA
TAAGGGCGACACGGAAATGTTGAATACTCATACTCTTCCTTTTTCAATATTATTGAAGCATTTATCAGGG
TTATTGTCTCATGAGCGGATACATATTTGAATGTATTTAGAAAAATAAACAAATAGGGGTTCCGCGCACA
TTTCCCCGAAAAGTGCCACCTGAC
Features (pLannotate 1.2.2; 33 found; start..end, strand, type, name):
     31..83      -  misc_feature   bom (fragment): basis of mobility region from pBR322
    238..617     +  enhancer       CMV enhancer: human cytomegalovirus immediate early enhancer
    618..817     +  promoter       CMV promoter: human cytomegalovirus (CMV) immediate early promoter
    835..1015    +  LTR            5' LTR (truncated): truncated 5' long terminal repeat (LTR) from HIV-1
   1062..1187    +  misc_feature   HIV-1 Ψ: packaging signal of human immunodeficiency virus type 1
   1171..1534    +  CDS            HIV-1 gag (fragment): gag protein from human immunodeficiency virus 1; gag
   1680..1913    +  misc_feature   RRE: The Rev response element (RRE) of HIV-1 allows for Rev-dependent mRNA export from the nucleus to the cytoplasm.
   2290..2390    +  CDS            Rev (fragment): human immunodeficiency virus 1 (HIV-1) Rev protein; rev; enhances nuclear export of unspliced and incompletely spliced viral mRNAs
   2440..2557    +  misc_feature   cPPT/CTS: central polypurine tract and central termination sequence of HIV-1
   2608..2848    +  promoter       U6 promoter: RNA polymerase III promoter for human U6 snRNA
   2891..2958    +  misc_RNA       tracrRNA (fragment): trans-activating CRISPR RNA for the Streptococcus pyogenes CRISPR/Cas9 system
   2983..3001    +  CDS            small t antigen (fragment): SV40 (simian virus 40) small t antigen
   3027..3238    +  promoter       EF-1α core promoter: core promoter for human elongation factor EF-1α
   3263..7366    +  CDS            Cas9: Cas9 (Csn1) endonuclease from the Streptococcus pyogenes Type II CRISPR/Cas system generates RNA-guided double strand breaks in DNA
   7504..8101    +  CDS            PuroR (fragment): puromycin N-acetyltransferase; pac from Streptomyces; confers resistance to puromycin
   8117..8705    +  misc_feature   WPRE: woodchuck hepatitis virus posttranscriptional regulatory element
   8756..8775    +  misc_feature   cPPT/CTS (fragment): central polypurine tract and central termination sequence of HIV-1
   8777..9010    +  LTR            3' LTR (ΔU3): self-inactivating 3' long terminal repeat (LTR) from HIV-1
   9042..9266    +  polyA_signal   bGH poly(A) signal: bovine growth hormone polyadenylation signal
   9270..9291    +  promoter       SV40 promoter (fragment): SV40 enhancer and early promoter
   9312..9740    +  rep_origin     f1 ori (sequence partly withheld): f1 bacteriophage origin of replication; arrow indicates direction of (+) strand synthesis
   9754..10083   +  promoter       SV40 promoter: SV40 enhancer and early promoter
  10131..10178   +  promoter       EM7 promoter: synthetic bacterial promoter&nbsp
  10197..10571   +  CDS            BleoR: antibiotic-binding protein; Sh ble from Streptoalloteichus hindustanus; confers resistance to bleomycin, phleomycin, and Zeocin™
  10581..10706   +  CDS            ble (fragment): BLE_KLEPN - Experimental evidence at protein level: Swiss-Prot protein existence level 1. Binding protein with a strong affinity to the bleomycin family of antibiotics. Binds to CL990; an antimitotic-antibiotic compound. From Klebsiella pneumoniae.
  10701..10822   +  polyA_signal   SV40 poly(A) signal: SV40 polyadenylation signal
  10893..10915   -  protein_bind   lac operator (fragment): The lac repressor binds to the lac operator to inhibit transcription in E. coli. This inhibition can be relieved by adding lactose or isopropyl-β-D-thiogalactopyranoside (IPTG). lac repressor encoded by lacI
  10919..10949   -  promoter       lac promoter: promoter for the E. coli lac operon
  10964..10985   -  protein_bind   CAP binding site: CAP binding activates transcription in the presence of cAMP. E. coli catabolite activator protein
  10998..11090   -  CDS            lacI (fragment): lac repressor; lacI; The lac repressor binds to the lac operator to inhibit transcription in E. coli. This inhibition can be relieved by adding lactose or isopropyl-β-D-thiogalactopyranoside (IPTG).
  11273..11861   -  rep_origin     ori: high-copy-number ColE1/pMB1/pBR322/pUC origin of replication
  12032..12892   -  CDS            AmpR: β-lactamase; bla; confers resistance to ampicillin, carbenicillin, and related antibiotics
  12893..12997   -  promoter       AmpR promoter: bla
