[The description below was written by a language model from this plasmid's Addgene catalogue record and pLannotate feature annotations shown in this document.]
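Description:
pCC_01 is a third-generation, self-inactivating lentiviral CRISPR vector built on the lentiCRISPRv2 backbone. It delivers both a guide RNA cassette and human codon-optimized SpCas9 nuclease to mammalian cells from a single plasmid of about 13 kb. It is propagated in E. coli through a high-copy ColE1/pUC-type origin with ampicillin selection (AmpR), and an f1 origin is also present. The viral portion is driven by a CMV enhancer/promoter fused to a truncated HIV-1 5' LTR. This is followed by the Ψ packaging signal with a gag fragment, the RRE for Rev-dependent export of the genomic RNA, and the cPPT/CTS. It ends in a ΔU3 3' LTR that inactivates LTR promoter activity after integration.

Within the LTRs, a human U6 Pol III promoter precedes a BsmBI cloning site for inserting guide sequences, fused to the optimized "E+F" sgRNA scaffold, which the annotation detects as a tracrRNA fragment. According to the record, a unique barcode sits downstream of this cassette; the feature table does not annotate it as such. The short "small t antigen" hit in that region is probably a spurious match. The EF-1α core (EFS) promoter then drives a single transcript encoding Cas9 with a nuclear localization signal, linked through a 2A peptide to puromycin N-acetyltransferase, so transduced cells can be selected with puromycin. A WPRE enhances expression of this transcript. Outside the LTRs, the backbone carries an SV40/EM7-driven BleoR cassette. The catalogue lists the insert species as "Staphylococcus pyogenes", whereas the annotation identifies Streptococcus pyogenes Cas9. The vector serves for gene knockout and was deposited with work on high-throughput screens of PAM-flexible Cas9 variants.
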