Addgene plasmid #139086: pCC_01 - hU6-BsmBI-sgRNA(E+F)-barcode-EFS-Cas9-NLS-2A-Puro-WPRE
Purpose: Expresses human codon-optimized SpCas9 nuclease in mammalian cells. For cloning of sgRNAs using BsmBI. Contains a unique barcode downstream of sgRNA cassette.
Depositing lab: Neville Sanjana. Depositing organization: New York Genome Center. Publication: High-Throughput Screens of PAM-Flexible Cas9 Variants for Gene Knockout and Transcriptional Modulation. Legut M, Daniloski Z, Xue X, McKenzie D, Guo X, Wessels HH, Sanjana NE. Cell Rep. 2020 Mar 3;30(9):2859-2868.e5. doi: 10.1016/j.celrep.2020.02.010. PubMed 32130891.
Backbone
  Vector backbone: lentiCRISPRv2
  Vector type: Mammalian Expression, Lentiviral, CRISPR
  Selectable markers: Puromycin
Growth in bacteria
  Bacterial resistance: Ampicillin, 100 μg/mL
  Growth temperature: 37°C
  Growth strain: NEB Stable
  Copy number: High Copy
Gene/Insert
  Gene/Insert name: SpCas9
  Species: Staphylococcus pyogenes
  Cloning method: Gibson Cloning
Terms and licenses: Academic/Nonprofit Terms; Industry Terms: Not Available to Industry
How to cite: pCC_01 - hU6-BsmBI-sgRNA(E+F)-barcode-EFS-Cas9-NLS-2A-Puro-WPRE was a gift from Neville Sanjana (Addgene plasmid # 139086 ; http://n2t.net/addgene:139086 ; RRID:Addgene_139086)
